>Addgene plasmid #106787 | gh117 | addgene full sequence | sequence record 243066 | Addgene NGS Result
GAGGGCCTATTTCCCATGATTCCTTCATATTTGCATATACGATACAAGGCTGTTAGAGAGATAATTGGAA
TTAATTTGACTGTAAACACAAAGATATTAGTACAAAATACGTGACGTAGAAAGTAATAATTTCTTGGGTA
GTTTGCAGTTTTAAAATTATGTTTTAAAATGGACTATCATATGCTTACCGTAACTTGAAAGTATTTCGAT
TTCTTGGCTTTATATATCTTGTGGAAAGGACGAAACACCGACTGTTCAGGGGTCACCCGAGTTTTAGAGC
TAGAAATAGCAAGTTAAAATAAGGCTAGTCCGTTATCAACTTGAAAAAGTGGCACCGAGTCGGTGCTTTT
TTTGGTACCTGGAGCACAAGACTGGCCTCATGGGCCTTCCGCTCACTGCCCGCTTTCCAGTCGGGAAACC
TGTCGTGCCAGCTGCATTAACATGGTCATAGCTGTTTCCTTGCGTATTGGGCGCTCTCCGCTTCCTCGCT
CACTGACTCGCTGCGCTCGGTCGTTCGGGTAAAGCCTGGGGTGCCTAATGAGCAAAAGGCCAGCAAAAGG
CCAGGAACCGTAAAAAGGCCGCGTTGCTGGCGTTTTTCCATAGGCTCCGCCCCCCTGACGAGCATCACAA
AAATCGACGCTCAAGTCAGAGGTGGCGAAACCCGACAGGACTATAAAGATACCAGGCGTTTCCCCCTGGA
AGCTCCCTCGTGCGCTCTCCTGTTCCGACCCTGCCGCTTACCGGATACCTGTCCGCCTTTCTCCCTTCGG
GAAGCGTGGCGCTTTCTCATAGCTCACGCTGTAGGTATCTCAGTTCGGTGTAGGTCGTTCGCTCCAAGCT
GGGCTGTGTGCACGAACCCCCCGTTCAGCCCGACCGCTGCGCCTTATCCGGTAACTATCGTCTTGAGTCC
AACCCGGTAAGACACGACTTATCGCCACTGGCAGCAGCCACTGGTAACAGGATTAGCAGAGCGAGGTATG
TAGGCGGTGCTACAGAGTTCTTGAAGTGGTGGCCTAACTACGGCTACACTAGAAGAACAGTATTTGGTAT
CTGCGCTCTGCTGAAGCCAGTTACCTTCGGAAAAAGAGTTGGTAGCTCTTGATCCGGCAAACAAACCACC
GCTGGTAGCGGTGGTTTTTTTGTTTGCAAGCAGCAGATTACGCGCAGAAAAAAAGGATCTCAAGAAGATC
CTTTGATCTTTTCTACGGGGTCTGACGCTCAGTGGAACGAAAACTCACGTTAAGGGATTTTGGTCATGAG
ATTATCAAAAAGGATCTTCACCTAGATCCTTTTAAATTAAAAATGAAGTTTTAAATCAATCTAAAGTATA
TATGAGTAAACTTGGTCTGACAGTTACCAATGCTTAATCAGTGAGGCACCTATCTCAGCGATCTGTCTAT
TTCGTTCATCCATAGTTGCCTGACTCCCCGTCGTGTAGATAACTACGATACGGGAGGGCTTACCATCTGG
CCCCAGTGCTGCAATGATACCGCGAGAACCACGCTCACCGGCTCCAGATTTATCAGCAATAAACCAGCCA
GCCGGAAGGGCCGAGCGCAGAAGTGGTCCTGCAACTTTATCCGCCTCCATCCAGTCTATTAATTGTTGCC
GGGAAGCTAGAGTAAGTAGTTCGCCAGTTAATAGTTTGCGCAACGTTGTTGCCATTGCTACAGGCATCGT
GGTGTCACGCTCGTCGTTTGGTATGGCTTCATTCAGCTCCGGTTCCCAACGATCAAGGCGAGTTACATGA
TCCCCCATGTTGTGCAAAAAAGCGGTTAGCTCCTTCGGTCCTCCGATCGTTGTCAGAAGTAAGTTGGCCG
CAGTGTTATCACTCATGGTTATGGCAGCACTGCATAATTCTCTTACTGTCATGCCATCCGTAAGATGCTT
TTCTGTGACTGGTGAGTACTCAACCAAGTCATTCTGAGAATAGTGTATGCGGCGACCGAGTTGCTCTTGC
CCGGCGTCAATACGGGATAATACCGCGCCACATAGCAGAACTTTAAAAGTGCTCATCATTGGAAAACGTT
CTTCGGGGCGAAAACTCTCAAGGATCTTACCGCTGTTGAGATCCAGTTCGATGTAACCCACTCGTGCACC
CAACTGATCTTCAGCATCTTTTACTTTCACCAGCGTTTCTGGGTGAGCAAAAACAGGAAGGCAAAATGCC
GCAAAAAAGGGAATAAGGGCGACACGGAAATGTTGAATACTCATACTCTTCCTTTTTCAATATTATTGAA
GCATTTATCAGGGTTATTGTCTCATGAGCGGATACATATTTGAATGTATTTAGAAAAATAAACAAATAGG
GGTTCCGCGCACATTTCCCCGAAAAGTGCCACCTAAATTGTAAGCGTTAATATTTTGTTAAAATTCGCGT
TAAATTTTTGTTAAATCAGCTCATTTTTTAACCAATAGGCCGAAATCGGCAAAATCCCTTATAAATCAAA
AGAATAGACCGAGATAGGGTTGAGTGGCCGCTACAGGGCGCTCCCATTCGCCATTCAGGCTGCGCAACTG
TTGGGAAGGGCGTTTCGGTGCGGGCCTCTTCGCTATTACGCCAGCTGGCGAAAGGGGGATGTGCTGCAAG
GCGATTAAGTTGGGTAACGCCAGGGTTTTCCCAGTCACGACGTTGTAAAACGACGGCCAGTGAGCGCGAC
GTAATACGACTCACTATAGGGCGAATTGGCGGAAGGCCGTCAAGGCCACGTGTCTTGTCCAGAGCTCGAT
ATCGAATTAATTC
Features (pLannotate 1.2.2; 10 found; start..end, strand, type, name):
      1..241     +  promoter       U6 promoter: RNA polymerase III promoter for human U6 snRNA
    271..346     +  misc_RNA       gRNA scaffold: guide RNA scaffold for the Streptococcus pyogenes CRISPR/Cas9 system
    393..440     -  CDS            lacI (fragment): lac repressor; lacI; The lac repressor binds to the lac operator to inhibit transcription in E. coli. This inhibition can be relieved by adding lactose or isopropyl-β-D-thiogalactopyranoside (IPTG).
    477..517     -  rep_origin     RSF ori (fragment): Plasmids containing the RSF 1030 origin of replication can be propagated in E. coli cells that contain additional plasmids with compatible origins.
    595..1183    -  rep_origin     ori: high-copy-number ColE1/pMB1/pBR322/pUC origin of replication
   1354..2214    -  CDS            AmpR: β-lactamase; bla; confers resistance to ampicillin, carbenicillin, and related antibiotics
   2215..2319    -  promoter       AmpR promoter: bla
   2345..2476    -  rep_origin     M13 ori (fragment): M13 bacteriophage origin of replication; arrow indicates direction of (+) strand synthesis
   2497..2653    -  CDS            lacZα (fragment): LacZα fragment of β-galactosidase; lacZ fragment
   2662..2680    +  promoter       T7 promoter: promoter for bacteriophage T7 RNA polymerase
