[The description below was written by a language model from this plasmid's Addgene catalogue record and pLannotate feature annotations shown in this document.]
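Description:
gh117 is a small mammalian-expression guide RNA plasmid built on the EPB104 backbone and designed to express a single CRISPR guide RNA against human GCNT3, a glycosyltransferase gene also known as C2GNT2 or C2GnT-M. It belongs to a validated gRNA library covering the human glycosyltransferase genes. The sequenced record is about 2.7 kb. In bacteria it replicates from a high-copy ColE1/pUC-type origin and is selected with ampicillin through the β-lactamase gene and its native bla promoter.

The functional payload is a compact RNA polymerase III cassette. A human U6 promoter sits directly upstream of a short gap of roughly 30 nt, in which the 20-nt GCNT3 targeting spacer evidently lies, although it is not separately annotated. This is followed by the Streptococcus pyogenes Cas9 gRNA scaffold, so transcription from U6 yields a chimeric single guide RNA that directs SpCas9 to the GCNT3 locus. No Cas9 coding sequence, mammalian selection marker or fluorescent reporter is annotated, so the nuclease must be provided from a separate construct or a Cas9-expressing cell line.

The remaining annotations are short fragments of lacI, an RSF origin, an M13 origin and lacZα, along with a T7 promoter that lies just upstream of the U6 cassette on the circular map. These look like remnants of the parental cloning vector rather than functional elements, though the T7 region presumably serves as the listed sequencing-primer site. The insert was introduced by restriction cloning, but the specific sites are not recorded. The plasmid is typically used for transient co-delivery with Cas9 to knock out GCNT3 in human cells for glycosylation studies.
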