Addgene plasmid #106787: gh117
Purpose: expression of gRNA targeting GCNT3
Depositing lab: Eric-Paul Bennett. Depositing organization: University of Copenhagen. Publication: A validated gRNA library for CRISPR/Cas9 targeting of the human glycosyltransferase genome. Narimatsu Y, Joshi HJ, Zhang Y, Gomes C, Chen YH, Lorenzetti F, Furukawa S, Schjoldager K, Hansen L, Clausen H, Bennett EP, Wandall HH. Glycobiology. 2018 Jan 5. pii: 4791732. doi: 10.1093/glycob/cwx101. PubMed 29315387.
Backbone
  Vector backbone: EPB104
  Backbone manufacturer: Eric-Paul Bennett (Addgene plasmid # 68369)
  Backbone size w/o insert (bp): 2376
  Vector type: Mammalian Expression
Growth in bacteria
  Bacterial resistance: Ampicillin, 100 μg/mL
  Growth temperature: 37°C
  Growth strain: DH5alpha
  Copy number: High Copy
Gene/Insert
  Gene/Insert name: GCNT3
  gRNA/shRNA sequence: ACTGTTCAGGGGTCACCCGA
  Species: H. sapiens (human)
  Entrez Gene: GCNT3 (a.k.a. C2/4GnT, C24GNT, C2GNT2, C2GNTM, GNTM)
  Cloning method: Restriction Enzyme; 5′ cloning site unknown (unknown if destroyed); 3′ cloning site unknown (unknown if destroyed)
  Sequencing primers: 5′ T7NP
Terms and licenses: Academic/Nonprofit Terms; Industry Terms: Not Available to Industry
How to cite: gh117 was a gift from Eric-Paul Bennett (Addgene plasmid # 106787 ; http://n2t.net/addgene:106787 ; RRID:Addgene_106787)
